Addgene plasmid #1823: pMMTV neu NT
Depositing lab: Philip Leder. Depositing organization: Harvard Medical School. Publication: Single-step induction of mammary adenocarcinoma in transgenic mice bearing the activated c-neu oncogene. Muller WJ, Sinn E, Pattengale PK, Wallace R, Leder P. Cell 1988 Jul 1;54(1):105-15. 10.1016/0092-8674(88)90184-5 PubMed 2898299.
Backbone
  Vector backbone: pBR322
  Vector type: Mammalian Expression
Growth in bacteria
  Bacterial resistance: Ampicillin, 100 μg/mL
  Growth temperature: 37°C
  Growth strain: DH5alpha
  Copy number: High Copy
Gene/Insert
  Gene/Insert name: neu NT (alt names: c-neu oncogene; MMTV promoter; neu)
  Species: R. norvegicus (rat)
  Entrez Gene: Erbb2 (a.k.a. HER2/neu, neu)
  Cloning method: Restriction Enzyme; 5′ cloning site HindIII (not destroyed); 3′ cloning site SalI (not destroyed)
  Sequencing primers: 5′ pBRrevBam
Terms and licenses: Academic/Nonprofit Terms; Industry Terms: Not Available to Industry
Depositor comments: See scanned map. (Leder #C-172)
How to cite: pMMTV neu NT was a gift from Philip Leder (Addgene plasmid # 1823 ; http://n2t.net/addgene:1823 ; RRID:Addgene_1823)
