[The description below was written by a language model from this plasmid's Addgene catalogue record and the feature table of its GenBank file.]
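Description:
pMMTV neu NT is a mammalian expression plasmid built on the pBR322 backbone, carrying the rat neu gene (Erbb2, the rodent counterpart of HER2) as a HindIII–SalI insert. It is propagated in E. coli under ampicillin selection and is catalogued as high copy. The alternative insert names list the MMTV promoter alongside the c-neu oncogene, indicating that the receptor tyrosine kinase coding sequence is placed under the mouse mammary tumor virus long terminal repeat. This hormone-responsive promoter is widely used to direct transgene expression to mammary epithelium. The associated publication title describes the gene as the activated c-neu oncogene, but the record does not state which mutation the "NT" allele carries, and it gives no insert or total plasmid size.

Sequence information held for this plasmid is only partial: two short reads of under 1 kb each rather than a full assembly. One carries no annotated features. The other contains the SV40 small t antigen intron and, on the opposite strand, a short match to the SV40 large T antigen nuclear localization signal. Together these point to a segment of the SV40 early region, of the kind commonly placed downstream of a cDNA to supply splicing and RNA-processing signals. The NLS annotation most likely reflects this viral fragment rather than a tag fused to neu. The MMTV promoter, neu coding sequence, origin and ampicillin resistance gene are not covered by the feature tables, and the depositor refers to a scanned map for the layout.

According to the linked publication, the construct was used to generate transgenic mice in which mammary expression of activated neu induces mammary adenocarcinoma, a model of ErbB2-driven breast cancer.
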