LOCUS       Exported 889 bp ds-DNA linear SYN 22-MAY-2021
DEFINITION  synthetic linear DNA
ACCESSION   .
VERSION     .
KEYWORDS    pMMTV neu NT
SOURCE      synthetic DNA construct
  ORGANISM  synthetic DNA construct
REFERENCE   1 (bases 1 to 889)
  AUTHORS   Muller WJ, Sinn E, Pattengale PK, Wallace R, Leder P
  TITLE     Single-step induction of mammary adenocarcinoma in transgenic mice
            bearing the activated c-neu oncogene.
  JOURNAL   Cell 1988 Jul 1;54(1):105-15.
  PUBMED    2898299
REFERENCE   2 (bases 1 to 889)
  AUTHORS   .
  TITLE     Direct Submission
  JOURNAL   Exported May 22, 2021 from SnapGene Server 1.1.58
            http://www.snapgene.com
FEATURES             Location/Qualifiers
     source          1..889
                     /organism="synthetic DNA construct"
                     /mol_type="other DNA"
     CDS             complement(407..427)
                     /codon_start=1
                     /product="nuclear localization signal of SV40 (simian virus
                     40) large T antigen"
                     /label=SV40 NLS
                     /translation="PKKKRKV"
     intron          557..622
                     /label=small t intron
                     /note="SV40 (simian virus 40) small t antigen intron"
ORIGIN
        1 cattttatgt ttcaggttca gggggaggtg tgggaggttt tttaaagcaa gtaaaacctc
       61 tacaaatgtg gtatggctga ttatgatctc tagtcaaggc actatacatc aaatattcct
      121 tattaacccc tttacaaatt aaaaagctaa aggtacacaa tttttgagca tagttattaa
      181 tagcagacac tctatgcctg tgtggagtaa gaaaaaacag tatgttatga ttataactgt
      241 tatgcctact tataaaggtt acagaatatt tttccataat tttcttgtat agcagtgcag
      301 ctttttcctt tgtggtgtaa atagcaaagc aagcaagagt tctattacta aacacagcat
      361 gactcaaaaa acttagcaat tctgaaggaa agtccttggg gtcttctacc tttctcttct
      421 tttttggagg agtagaatgt tgagagtcag cagtagcctc atcatcacta gatggcattt
      481 cttctgagca aaacaggttt tcctcattaa aggcattcca ccactgctcc cattcatcag
      541 ttccataggt tggaatctaa aatacacaaa caattagaat cagtagttta acacattata
      601 cacttaaaaa ttttatattt accttagagc tttaaatctc tgtaggtagt ttgtccaatt
      661 atgtcacacc acagaagtaa ggttccttca caaagatccg gaccaaagcg gccatcgtgc
      721 ctccccactc ctgcagttcg ggggcatgga tgcgcggata gccgctgctg gtttcctgga
      781 tgccgacgga tttgcactgc cggtagaact ccgcgaggtc gtccagcctc aggcagcagc
      841 tgaaccaact cgcgagggga tcgagcccgg tcgatcgacc gcaacgttg
//
