LOCUS       Exported 966 bp ds-DNA linear SYN 22-MAY-2021
DEFINITION  synthetic linear DNA
ACCESSION   .
VERSION     .
KEYWORDS    pMMTV neu NT
SOURCE      synthetic DNA construct
  ORGANISM  synthetic DNA construct
REFERENCE   1 (bases 1 to 966)
  AUTHORS   Muller WJ, Sinn E, Pattengale PK, Wallace R, Leder P
  TITLE     Single-step induction of mammary adenocarcinoma in transgenic mice
            bearing the activated c-neu oncogene.
  JOURNAL   Cell 1988 Jul 1;54(1):105-15.
  PUBMED    2898299
REFERENCE   2 (bases 1 to 966)
  AUTHORS   .
  TITLE     Direct Submission
  JOURNAL   Exported May 22, 2021 from SnapGene Server 1.1.58
            http://www.snapgene.com
FEATURES             Location/Qualifiers
     source          1..966
                     /organism="synthetic DNA construct"
                     /mol_type="other DNA"
ORIGIN
        1 gcctgtggcg cggtgagccg gccacgaatg cgtccggcgt agaggatccc aatgatagag
       61 attttactgc tctagttccc catacagaat tgtttcgctt agttgcagcc tcaagatatc
      121 ttattctcaa aaggccagga tttcaagaac atgacatgat tcctacatct gcctgtgtta
      181 cttaccctta tgccatatta ttaggattac ctcagctaat agatatagag aaaagaggat
      241 ctacttttca tatttcctgt tcttcttgta gattgactaa ttgtttagat tcttcngcct
      301 acgactatgc agcgatcata gtcaagaggc cgccatacgt gctgctacct gtagatattg
      361 gtgatgaacc atggtttgat gattctgcca ttcaaacctt taggtatgcc acagatttaa
      421 ttcgagccaa gcgattcgtc gctgccatta ttctgggcat atctgcttta attgctatta
      481 tcacttcctt tgctgnagct actactgctt tagttaagga gatgcaaact gctacgtttg
      541 ttaataatct tcataggaat gttacattag ccttatctga ncaaagaata ntagattnaa
      601 aattagaagc tagacttaat gctttagaag aagtantttt agagttggga caagangtgg
      661 caaacttaaa gaccagaatg tccaccaggt gtcatgcana ttatgatttt atctgcgtta
      721 cacctttacc atannatgct tctgagagct gggnaaagaa cccaaagctc anttattgag
      781 catntggaat gacaatgaga cttcntatan catacaagaa ttaaccaanc cctgattant
      841 gatatgnngc aaacaacata ttgacacagn ggaccncann gnncttgggc tcaantcntt
      901 tggccanatg gaanaaaagg ctttaaancc cattanantg ggacncaaan antntcattt
      961 tttata
//
