>Addgene plasmid #1823 | pMMTV neu NT | addgene partial sequence | sequence record 17011 | 1823 with rerbB-2-R
GTTCTGCCTGGGGTGGAGGCGGCGACATTGTCCTGAGGATCTCGGTTGTCTAGCACAGCCAGGGCATACT
TGTCCTCAAAGAGCTGGGTCCCTCTCACGATGCGCAGCCTTTGCAGTGGGACGCGCTTCACCTGGTTGTG
AGCGATGAGCATGTAACCCTGAACTTCCTGGATGTCCTGCAGGAATGANAGGCTGGCATTGGCAGGCACG
TAGGTAAGCTCCAAGTTGCCCTGCACTACCTGACAGCCCTGGTACAGGTGGCGGANCATGTCCAGGTGGG
TCTCAGGACTGGCAGGGAGCCNCAACTTCATGTCTGTGCCGGTACACACTTGGGTGCCCGCNATTCCNGG
GGGCAGGAGGGCGAGGAGGAACCCCCAGCGGCACCAGGCCGCCAGCTCCATGATGATCATTGCGGCTCCN
GCCCCATGGCTCAGGCTG
